Addgene plasmid #11215: pBABE Rad C249
Depositing lab: Ronald Kahn. Depositing organization: Joslin Diabetes Center. Publication: Rad and Rad-related GTPases interact with calmodulin and calmodulin-dependent protein kinase II. Moyers JS, Bilan PJ, Zhu J, Kahn CR. J Biol Chem. 1997 May 2. 272(18):11832-9. 10.1074/jbc.272.18.11832 PubMed 9115241.
Backbone
  Vector backbone: pBABE-puro
  Backbone size w/o insert (bp): 5169
  Vector type: Mammalian Expression, Retroviral
  Selectable markers: Puromycin
Growth in bacteria
  Bacterial resistance: Ampicillin, 100 μg/mL
  Growth temperature: 37°C
  Growth strain: DH5alpha
  Copy number: Low Copy
Gene/Insert
  Gene/Insert name: Rad
  Species: H. sapiens (human)
  Insert size (bp): 800
  Mutation: C249: deletion of amino acids 248-308
  Entrez Gene: RRAD (a.k.a. RAD, RAD1, REM3)
  Cloning method: Restriction Enzyme; 5′ cloning site BamHI (not destroyed); 3′ cloning site EcoRI (not destroyed)
  Sequencing primers: 5′ pBABE 5'; 3′ pBABE 3'
Terms and licenses: Academic/Nonprofit Terms; Industry Terms: Not Available to Industry
Depositor comments: The C249 mutant contains a deletion of the calmodulin binding site and all C-terminal in vitro phosphorylation sites of Rad. Localizes mainly to cytosol in C2C12 cells (displaced from membrane).
How to cite: pBABE Rad C249 was a gift from Ronald Kahn (Addgene plasmid # 11215 ; http://n2t.net/addgene:11215 ; RRID:Addgene_11215)
