[The description below was written by a language model from this plasmid's Addgene catalogue record.]
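Description:
pBABE Rad C249 is a retroviral mammalian expression plasmid built on the pBABE-puro backbone (about 5.2 kb without insert), carrying a C-terminally truncated form of human Rad, the Ras-related small GTPase encoded by RRAD (also known as RAD, RAD1 or REM3). The roughly 800 bp insert was cloned between BamHI and EcoRI sites, both of which remain intact. In bacteria the plasmid is maintained under ampicillin selection and is recorded as low copy. In mammalian cells, puromycin selects for cells that have taken up the vector. No feature table accompanies the record, so the promoter is not explicitly stated. In pBABE-type vectors generally, the cloned gene is transcribed from the Moloney murine leukemia virus long terminal repeat, and the puromycin resistance gene is driven by a separate internal promoter. The LTRs and packaging signal allow the transcript to be packaged into retroviral particles in a suitable packaging cell line, for stable integration into target cells.

The C249 mutation deletes amino acids 248–308. According to the depositor's notes, this removes the calmodulin binding site and all of the C-terminal sites at which Rad is phosphorylated in vitro. The notes also report that the truncated protein is found mainly in the cytosol of C2C12 cells, displaced from the membrane. No epitope tag or reporter is recorded. The construct comes from work on the interaction of Rad and Rad-related GTPases with calmodulin and calmodulin-dependent protein kinase II. It is suited to stable or transient expression of the deletion mutant, for comparison with full-length Rad in studies of how the C-terminus contributes to calmodulin binding, phosphorylation and subcellular localization.
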