>Addgene plasmid #11215 | pBABE Rad C249 | addgene partial sequence | sequence record 133419 | pBABE3 5'-ACCCTAACTGACACACATTCC-3'
ATTCTAGACACCTTCAAACAGCGCCTGGACATTGTGGTGCAATGCCGCTGATGTCTCAATGAACTTGCAG
TCAAAGACCACCGCGCAGGCCCGGCCCTCATCCACCGAGACCTCACGAGAGCGCACCAGGTCGCTCTTGT
TGCCCACGAGGATGATGGGCACATCATCTGTTTGCCGTGCACGCCGCAGCTGGACCCGCAGTTCTGAGGC
CTTCTCGAAGCTGCCCTTGTCCGTCACTGAGTACACAATGACATAGGCATCCCCCATGGCCATGCAGTGG
CCGGGCAACCAGCGGCCCCCGTCCTGCTCCCAAATGTCGTAGACCATGAGTGATGCCTCTTCTCCGTCCA
CTACAATGGAGCGATCATAGGTGTGCCCTGCTGCCTCTGCTTCAGGCCCGTCCTCCACACCGCCGAAGAT
GCGCGCCAGGGCGCTCTTGCCCACGCCGGGCGCCCCCAGCAGCAGCACCTTGTAAACGCTCTCGTCTGAG
TCGCTGCCCCCTGAGCTGAGCGAGTCCTCGGAGTCCTCGGGCCAGTCCAGCCTGGGACCCTGGGTCCCC
